Addgene plasmid #21720: pE2-Red/Green-N1
Depositing lab: Benjamin Glick. Depositing organization: University of Chicago. Publication: Noncytotoxic orange and red/green derivatives of DsRed-Express2 for whole-cell labeling. Strack RL, Bhattacharyya D, Glick BS, Keenan RJ. BMC Biotechnol. 2009 Apr 3;9:32. doi: 10.1186/1472-6750-9-32. PubMed 19344508.
Backbone
  Vector backbone: pDsRed-N1
  Backbone manufacturer: Clontech
  Backbone size w/o insert (bp): 4000
  Vector type: Mammalian Expression
  Selectable markers: Neomycin (select with G418)
Growth in bacteria
  Bacterial resistance: Kanamycin, 50 μg/mL
  Growth temperature: 37°C
  Growth strain: DH5alpha
  Copy number: Unknown
Gene/Insert
  Gene/Insert name: E2-Red/Green (alt name: DsRed)
  Species: Discosoma
  Insert size (bp): 678
  GenBank ID: FJ498892
  Cloning method: Restriction Enzyme; 5′ cloning site BamHI (not destroyed); 3′ cloning site NotI (not destroyed)
  Sequencing primers: 5′ cggactcagatctcgagctcaagc
Terms and licenses: Academic/Nonprofit Terms; Industry Terms: Not Available to Industry
How to cite: pE2-Red/Green-N1 was a gift from Benjamin Glick (Addgene plasmid # 21720 ; http://n2t.net/addgene:21720 ; RRID:Addgene_21720)
