[The description below was written by a language model from this plasmid's Addgene catalogue record and pLannotate feature annotations shown in this document.]
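Description:
pE2-Red/Green-N1 is a mammalian expression plasmid built on the Clontech pDsRed-N1 backbone, with a depositor sequence of about 4.7 kb. It replicates in E. coli from a high-copy ColE1/pUC-type origin and also carries an f1 phage origin. A single NeoR/KanR (Tn5 aminoglycoside phosphotransferase) gene serves both hosts. A bacterial bla-type promoter drives it for kanamycin selection in bacteria. An adjacent SV40 enhancer/early promoter, together with the HSV TK polyadenylation signal, drives it in mammalian cells so that stable transfectants can be selected with G418. The short annotated "ble", "large T antigen" and "bGH poly(A)" fragments are partial sequence matches, most likely remnants of backbone sequence or annotation artefacts rather than functional parts.

The payload is the 678 bp coding sequence for E2-Red/Green, a fluorescent protein derived from Discosoma DsRed, cloned between the retained BamHI and NotI sites. It is expressed from the human cytomegalovirus immediate early enhancer and promoter and terminated by the SV40 poly(A) signal. A multiple cloning site lies between the promoter and the fluorescent protein gene. This "N1" arrangement lets a gene of interest be inserted in frame upstream, so that E2-Red/Green is fused to its C-terminus; left as is, the plasmid expresses the free fluorescent protein. The associated publication describes noncytotoxic orange and red/green derivatives of DsRed-Express2 intended for whole-cell labeling. The plasmid therefore suits constitutive fluorescent marking of transfected mammalian cells, and the name implies emission in both red and green channels. The annotation notes that the protein matures somewhat slowly and has low acid sensitivity.
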