Features (pLannotate 1.2.2; 14 found; start..end, strand, type, name):
     61..364     +  enhancer       CMV enhancer: human cytomegalovirus immediate early enhancer
    365..568     +  promoter       CMV promoter: human cytomegalovirus (CMV) immediate early promoter
    591..671     +  misc_feature   MCS: multiple cloning site
    679..1353    +  CDS            E2-Red/Green: E2-Red/Green is a basic (constitutively fluorescent) red fluorescent protein published in 2009, derived from Discosoma sp.. It is reported to be a somewhat slowly-maturing protein with low acid sensitivity.
   1371..1454    +  CDS            large T antigen (fragment): large T antigen from SV40 (simian virus 40)
   1477..1598    +  polyA_signal   SV40 poly(A) signal: SV40 polyadenylation signal
   1632..2060    -  rep_origin     f1 ori (sequence partly withheld): f1 bacteriophage origin of replication; arrow indicates direction of (+) strand synthesis
   2087..2191    +  promoter       AmpR promoter: bla
   2193..2550    +  promoter       SV40 promoter: SV40 enhancer and early promoter
   2585..3379    +  CDS            NeoR/KanR: aminoglycoside phosphotransferase from Tn5; aph(3')-II (or nptII); confers resistance to neomycin, kanamycin, and G418 (Geneticin®)
   3400..3552    +  CDS            ble (fragment): BLE_KLEPN - Experimental evidence at protein level: Swiss-Prot protein existence level 1. Binding protein with a strong affinity to the bleomycin family of antibiotics. Binds to CL990; an antimitotic-antibiotic compound. From Klebsiella pneumoniae.
   3611..3658    +  polyA_signal   HSV TK poly(A) signal: herpes simplex virus thymidine kinase polyadenylation signal (Cole and Stacy, 1985)
   3749..3765    -  polyA_signal   bGH poly(A) signal (fragment): bovine growth hormone polyadenylation signal
   3987..4575    +  rep_origin     ori: high-copy-number ColE1/pMB1/pBR322/pUC origin of replication
>Addgene plasmid #21720 | pE2-Red/Green-N1 | depositor full sequence | sequence record 9972 | Author sequence
TAGTTATTAATAGTAATCAATTACGGGGTCATTAGTTCATAGCCCATATATGGAGTTCCGCGTTACATAA
CTTACGGTAAATGGCCCGCCTGGCTGACCGCCCAACGACCCCCGCCCATTGACGTCAATAATGACGTATG
TTCCCATAGTAACGCCAATAGGGACTTTCCATTGACGTCAATGGGTGGAGTATTTACGGTAAACTGCCCA
CTTGGCAGTACATCAAGTGTATCATATGCCAAGTACGCCCCCTATTGACGTCAATGACGGTAAATGGCCC
GCCTGGCATTATGCCCAGTACATGACCTTATGGGACTTTCCTACTTGGCAGTACATCTACGTATTAGTCA
TCGCTATTACCATGGTGATGCGGTTTTGGCAGTACATCAATGGGCGTGGATAGCGGTTTGACTCACGGGG
ATTTCCAAGTCTCCACCCCATTGACGTCAATGGGAGTTTGTTTTGGCACCAAAATCAACGGGACTTTCCA
AAATGTCGTAACAACTCCGCCCCATTGACGCAAATGGGCGGTAGGCGTGTACGGTGGGAGGTCTATATAA
GCAGAGCTGGTTTAGTGAACCGTCAGATCCGCTAGCGCTACCGGACTCAGATCTCGAGCTCAAGCTTCGA
ATTCTGCAGTCGACGGTACCGCGGGCCCGGGATCCACTAGTCGCCACCATGGATAGCACTGAGAACGTCA
TCAAGCCCTTCATGCGCTTCAAGGTGCACATGGAGGGCTCCGTGAACGGCCACGAGTTCGAGATCGAGGG
CGAGGGCGAGGGCAAGCCCTACGAGGGCACCCACACCGTCAAGCTGCAGGTGACCAAGGGCGGCCCCCTG
CCCTTCGCCTGGGACATCCTGTCCCCCCAGTTCCAGTACGGCTCCAAGGTGTACGTGAAGCACCCCGCCG
ACATCCCCGACTACAAGAAGCTGTCCTTCCCCGAGGGCTTCAAGTGGGAGCGCGTGATGAACTTCGAGGA
CGGCGGCGTGGTGACCGTGACCCAGGACTCCTCCCTGCAGGACGGCACCTTCATCTACCACGTGAAGTTC
ATCGGCGTGAACTTCCCCTCCGACGGCCCCGTAATGCAGAAGAAGACTCTGGGCTGGGAGCCCTCCACCG
AGCGCCTGTACCCCCGCGACGGCGTGCTGAAGGGCGAGATCCACAAGGCGCTGAAGCTGAAGGGCGGCGG
CCACTACCTGGTGGAGTTCAAGTCAATCTACATGGCCAAGAAGCCCGTGAAGCTGCCCGGCTACTACTAC
GTGGACTCCAAGCTGGACATCACCTCCCACAACGAGGACTACACCGTGGTGGAGCAGTACGAGCGCACCG
AGGGCCGCCACCACCTGTTCCAGTAGCGGCCGCGACTCTAGATCATAATCAGCCATACCACATTTGTAGA
GGTTTTACTTGCTTTAAAAAACCTCCCACACCTCCCCCTGAACCTGAAACATAAAATGAATGCAATTGTT
GTTGTTAACTTGTTTATTGCAGCTTATAATGGTTACAAATAAAGCAATAGCATCACAAATTTCACAAATA
AAGCATTTTTTTCACTGCATTCTAGTTGTGGTTTGTCCAAACTCATCAATGTATCTTAAGGCGTAAATTG
TAAGCGTTAATATTTTGTTAAAATTCGCGTTAAATTTTTGTTAAATCAGCTCATTTTTTAACCAATAGGC
CGAAATCGGCAAAATCCCTTATAAATCAAAAGAATAGACCGAGATAGGGT
[37 nt withheld, positions 1731-1767]
AAAGAACGTGGACTCCAACGTCAAAGG
[49 nt withheld, positions 1795-1843]
T
[91 nt withheld, positions 1845-1935]
G
[124 nt withheld, positions 1937-2060]
CAGGTGGCACTTTTCGGGGAAATGTGCGCGGAACCCCTATTTGTTTATTTTTCTAAATACATTCAAATAT
GTATCCGCTCATGAGACAATAACCCTGATAAATGCTTCAATAATATTGAAAAAGGAAGAGTCCTGAGGCG
GAAAGAACCAGCTGTGGAATGTGTGTCAGTTAGGGTGTGGAAAGTCCCCAGGCTCCCCAGCAGGCAGAAG
TATGCAAAGCATGCATCTCAATTAGTCAGCAACCAGGTGTGGAAAGTCCCCAGGCTCCCCAGCAGGCAGA
AGTATGCAAAGCATGCATCTCAATTAGTCAGCAACCATAGTCCCGCCCCTAACTCCGCCCATCCCGCCCC
TAACTCCGCCCAGTTCCGCCCATTCTCCGCCCCATGGCTGACTAATTTTTTTTATTTATGCAGAGGCCGA
GGCCGCCTCGGCCTCTGAGCTATTCCAGAAGTAGTGAGGAGGCTTTTTTGGAGGCCTAGGCTTTTGCAAA
GATCGATCAAGAGACAGGATGAGGATCGTTTCGCATGATTGAACAAGATGGATTGCACGCAGGTTCTCCG
GCCGCTTGGGTGGAGAGGCTATTCGGCTATGACTGGGCACAACAGACAATCGGCTGCTCTGATGCCGCCG
TGTTCCGGCTGTCAGCGCAGGGGCGCCCGGTTCTTTTTGTCAAGACCGACCTGTCCGGTGCCCTGAATGA
ACTGCAAGACGAGGCAGCGCGGCTATCGTGGCTGGCCACGACGGGCGTTCCTTGCGCAGCTGTGCTCGAC
GTTGTCACTGAAGCGGGAAGGGACTGGCTGCTATTGGGCGAAGTGCCGGGGCAGGATCTCCTGTCATCTC
ACCTTGCTCCTGCCGAGAAAGTATCCATCATGGCTGATGCAATGCGGCGGCTGCATACGCTTGATCCGGC
TACCTGCCCATTCGACCACCAAGCGAAACATCGCATCGAGCGAGCACGTACTCGGATGGAAGCCGGTCTT
GTCGATCAGGATGATCTGGACGAAGAGCATCAGGGGCTCGCGCCAGCCGAACTGTTCGCCAGGCTCAAGG
CGAGCATGCCCGACGGCGAGGATCTCGTCGTGACCCATGGCGATGCCTGCTTGCCGAATATCATGGTGGA
AAATGGCCGCTTTTCTGGATTCATCGACTGTGGCCGGCTGGGTGTGGCGGACCGCTATCAGGACATAGCG
TTGGCTACCCGTGATATTGCTGAAGAGCTTGGCGGCGAATGGGCTGACCGCTTCCTCGTGCTTTACGGTA
TCGCCGCTCCCGATTCGCAGCGCATCGCCTTCTATCGCCTTCTTGACGAGTTCTTCTGAGCGGGACTCTG
GGGTTCGAAATGACCGACCAAGCGACGCCCAACCTGCCATCACGAGATTTCGATTCCACCGCCGCCTTCT
ATGAAAGGTTGGGCTTCGGAATCGTTTTCCGGGACGCCGGCTGGATGATCCTCCAGCGCGGGGATCTCAT
GCTGGAGTTCTTCGCCCACCCTAGGGGGAGGCTAACTGAAACACGGAAGGAGACAATACCGGAAGGAACC
CGCGCTATGACGGCAATAAAAAGACAGAATAAAACGCACGGTGTTGGGTCGTTTGTTCATAAACGCGGGG
TTCGGTCCCAGGGCTGGCACTCTGTCGATACCCCACCGAGACCCCATTGGGGCCAATACGCCCGCGTTTC
TTCCTTTTCCCCACCCCACCCCCCAAGTTCGGGTGAAGGCCCAGGGCTCGCAGCCAACGTCGGGGCGGCA
GGCCCTGCCATAGCCTCAGGTTACTCATATATACTTTAGATTGATTTAAAACTTCATTTTTAATTTAAAA
GGATCTAGGTGAAGATCCTTTTTGATAATCTCATGACCAAAATCCCTTAACGTGAGTTTTCGTTCCACTG
AGCGTCAGACCCCGTAGAAAAGATCAAAGGATCTTCTTGAGATCCTTTTTTTCTGCGCGTAATCTGCTGC
TTGCAAACAAAAAAACCACCGCTACCAGCGGTGGTTTGTTTGCCGGATCAAGAGCTACCAACTCTTTTTC
CGAAGGTAACTGGCTTCAGCAGAGCGCAGATACCAAATACTGTCCTTCTAGTGTAGCCGTAGTTAGGCCA
CCACTTCAAGAACTCTGTAGCACCGCCTACATACCTCGCTCTGCTAATCCTGTTACCAGTGGCTGCTGCC
AGTGGCGATAAGTCGTGTCTTACCGGGTTGGACTCAAGACGATAGTTACCGGATAAGGCGCAGCGGTCGG
GCTGAACGGGGGGTTCGTGCACACAGCCCAGCTTGGAGCGAACGACCTACACCGAACTGAGATACCTACA
GCGTGAGCTATGAGAAAGCGCCACGCTTCCCGAAGGGAGAAAGGCGGACAGGTATCCGGTAAGCGGCAGG
GTCGGAACAGGAGAGCGCACGAGGGAGCTTCCAGGGGGAAACGCCTGGTATCTTTATAGTCCTGTCGGGT
TTCGCCACCTCTGACTTGAGCGTCGATTTTTGTGATGCTCGTCAGGGGGGCGGAGCCTATGGAAAAACGC
CAGCAACGCGGCCTTTTTACGGTTCCTGGCCTTTTGCTGGCCTTTTGCTCACATGTTCTTTCCTGCGTTA
TCCCCTGATTCTGTGGATAACCGTATTACCGCCATGCAT
