>Addgene plasmid #21720 | pE2-Red/Green-N1 | addgene partial sequence | sequence record 27490 | 21720 with CMV-F
CTGGTTNAGTGANCCGTCAGATCCGCTAGCGCTACCGGNCTCAGATCTCGAGCTCAAGCTTCGAATTCTG
CAGTCGACGGTACCGCGGGCCCGGGATCCACTAGTCGCCACCATGGATAGCACTGAGAACGTCATCAAGC
CCTTCATGCGCTTCAAGGTGCACATGGAGGGCTCCGTGAACGGCCACGAGTTCGAGATCGAGGGCGAGGG
CGAGGGCAAGCCCTACGAGGGCACCCACACCGTCAAGCTGCAGGTGACCAAGGGCGGCCCCCTGCCCTTC
GCCTGGGACATCCTGTCCCCCCAGTTCCAGTACGGCTCCAAGGTGTACGTGAAGCACCCCGCCGACATCC
CCGACTACAAGAAGCTGTCCTTCCCCGAGGGCTTCAAGTGGGAGCGCGTGATGAACTTCGAGGACGGCGG
CGTGGTGACCGTGACCCAGGACTCCTCCCTGCAGGACGGCACCTTCATCTACCACGTGAAGTTCATCGGC
GTGAACTTCCCCTCCGACGGCCCCGTAATGCAGAAGAAGACTCTGGGCTGGGAGCCCTCCACCGAGCGCC
TGTACCCCCGCGACGGCGTGCTGAANGGCGAGATCCACAAGGCGCTGAAGCTGAAGGGCGGCGGCCACTA
CCTGGTGGAGTTCAAGTCAATCTACATGGCCAAGAAGCCC
